>Addgene plasmid #147915 | pAc5.1B-lambdaN-HA-DmGlorund_X | depositor full sequence | sequence record 290362 | Full Sequence
CTTCAAGGAATTAATTCTATATTCTAAAAACACAAATGATACTTCTAAAAAAAATCATGAATGGCATCAA
CTCTGAATCAAATCTTTGCAGATGCACCTACTTCTCATTTCCACTGTCACATCATTTTTCCAGATCTCGC
TGCCTGTTATGTGGCCCACAAACCAAGACACGTTTTATGGCCATTAAAGCTGGCTGATCGTCGCCAAACA
CCAAATACATATCAATATGTACATTCGAGAAAGAAGCGATCAAAGAAGCGTCTTCGGGCGAGTAGGAGAA
TGCGGAGGAGAAGGAGAACGAGCTGATCTAGTATCTCTCCACAATCCAATGCCAACTGACCAACTGGCCA
TATTCGGAGCAATTTGAAGCCAATTTCCATCGCCTGGCGATCGCTCCATTCTTGGCTATATGTTTTTCAC
CGTTCCCGGGGCCATTTTCAAAGACTCGTCGGTAAGATAAGATTGTGTCACTCGCTGTCTCTCTTCATTT
GTCGAAGAATGCTGAGGAATTTCGCGATGACGTCGGCGAGTATTTTGAAGAATGAGAATAATTTGTATTT
ATACGAAAATCAGTTAGTGGAATTTTCTACAAAAACATGTTATCTATAGATAATTTTGTTGCAAAATATG
TTGACTATGACAAAGATTGTATGTATATACCTTTAATGTATTCTCATTTTCTTATGTATTTATAATGGCA
ATGATGATACTGATGATATTTTAAGATGATGCCAGACCACAGGCTGATTTCTGCGTCTTTTGCCGAACGC
AGTGCATGTGCGGTTGTTGTTTTTTGGAATAGTTTCAATTTTCGGACTGTCCGCTTTGATTTCAGTTTCT
TGGCTTATTCAAAAAGCAAAGTAAAGCCAAAAAAGCGAGATGGCAATACCAAATGCGGCAAAACGGTAGT
GGAAGGAAAGGGGTGCGGGGCAGCGGAAGGAAGGGTGGGGCGGGGCGTGGCGGGGTCTGTGGCTGGGCGC
GACGTCACCGACGTTGGAGCCACTCCTTTGACCATGTGTGCGTGTGTGTATTATTCGTGTCTCGCCACTC
GCCGGTTGTTTTTTTCTTTTTATCTCGCTCTCTCTAGCGCCATCTCGTACGCATGCTCAACGCACCGCAT
GTTGCCGTGTCCTTTATGCGTCATTTTGGCTCGAAATAGGCAATTATTTAAACAAAGATTAGTCAACGAA
AACGCTAAAATAAATAAGTCTACAATATGGTTACTTATTGCCATGTGTGTGCAGCCAACGATAGCAACAA
AAGCAACAACACAGTGGCTTTCCCTCTTTCACTTTTTGTTTGCAAGCGCGTGCGAGCAAGACGGCACGAC
CGGCAAACGCAATTACGCTGACAAAGAGCAGACGAAGTTTTGGCCGAAAAACATCAAGGCGCCTGATACG
AATGCATTTGCAATAACAATTGCGATATTTAATATTGTTTATGAAGCTGTTTGACTTCAAAACACACAAA
AAAAAAAATAAAACAAATTATTTGAAAGAGAATTAGGAATCGGACAGCTTATCGTTACGGGCTAACAGCA
CACCGAGACGAAATAGCTTACCTGACGTCACAGCCTCTGGAAGAACTGCCGCCAAGCAGAGAGAGAGAGA
AAAAGAGGGAGAGCAGCTTAGACCGCATGTGCTTGTGTGTGAGGCGTCTCTCTCTTCGTCTCCTGTTTGC
GCAAACGCATAGACTGCACTGAGAAAATCGATTACCTATTTTTTATGAATGAATATTTGCACTATTACTA
TTCAAAACTATTAAGATAGCAATCACATTCAATAGCCAAATACTATACCACCTGAGCGATGCAACGAAAT
GATCAATTTGAGCAAAAATGCTGCATATTTAGGACGGCATCATTATAGAAATGCTTCTTGCTGTGTACTT
TTCTCTCGTCTGGCAGCTGTTTCGCCGTTATTGTTAAAACCGGCTTAAGTTAGGTGTGTTTTCTACGACT
AGTGATGCCCCTACTAGAAGATGTGTGTTGCACAAATGTCCCTGAATAACCAATTTGAAGTGCAGATAGC
AGTAAACGTAAGCTAATATGAATATTATTTAACTGTAATGTTTTAATATCGCTGGACATTACTAATAAAC
CCACTATAAACACATGTACATATGTATGTTTTGGCATACAATGAGTAGTTGGGGAAAAAATGTGTAAAAG
CACCGTGACCATCACAGCATAAAGATAACCAGCTGAAGTATCGAATATGAGTAACCCCCAAATTGAATCA
CATGCCGCAACTGATAGGACCCATGGAAGTACACTCTTCATGGCGATATACAAGACACACACAAGCACGA
ACACCCAGTTGCGGAGGAAATTCTCCGTAAATGAAAACCCAATCGGCGAACAATTCATACCCATATATGG
TAAAAGTTTTGAACGCGACTTGAGAGCGGAGAGCATTGCGGCTGATAAGGTTTTAGCGCTAAGCGGGCTT
TATAAAACGGGCTGCGGGACCAGTTTTCATATCACTACCGTTTGAGTTCTTGTGCTGTGTGGATACTCCT
CCCGACACAAAGCCGCTCCATCAGCCAGCAGTCGTCTAATCCAGAGACCCCGGATCGGGGTACCAACATG
GACGCACAAACACGACGACGTGAGCGTCGCGCTGAGAAACAAGCTCAATGGAAAGCTGCAAACGGTGGAT
CTCCTCCACATATGGCTTACCCATACGATGTTCCAGATTACGCTCCTCCAAGCTTGAATTCTGCAGATAT
CCAGCACAGTGGCGGCCGCTCGAGTCTAGAGATGTCCAACGCAGACGTGCAATTTAACTACGGCCAGCAG
GGAAATGGCGACAACTTCAACGACGACAGCAACCAGCAGCAGGATGAGGATGACCAGTACAACGAAGATG
GCGGCGGCAAGATCGAAAACGTCGGCGAGAGCCCCAAATTCGTTCGGTTGCGCGGCCTGCCCTGGTCCGC
AACGCACAAGGAGATACTCGACTTTCTGGAAAACGTGAATGTGACTAATGGCTCGGCGGGCATTCACCTG
GTCACCAGTCGGGTCGACGGCAAGAACACCGGCGAGGCGTACGTGGAGGTGGCCAGCCAGGAGGACGTCG
AAGAGGCTCGCAAGCTGAACAAGGCCAGCATGGGTCACCGCTACATTGAAGTTTTTACCGCCACGCCCAA
GGAGGCCAAGGAAGCCATGCGGAAGATCAGCGGACACGGCACGGCCTTCGTTGTGAAGCTTCGTGGTCTG
CCATATGCCGTCACTGAGCAGCAAATCGAGGAGTTCTTCTCTGGGTTGGATATCAAAACGGATCGGGAGG
GCATACTTTTTGTTATGGACAGAAGGGGTCGTGCAACTGGGGAAGCTTTTGTTCAGTTCGAAAGCCAGGA
CGACACTGAGCAAGCCTTGGGCCGAAATCGGGAAAAAATTGGGCACAGGTATATTGAGATATTCCGCAGC
TCGATTGCTGAAATGAAGAGGGCCACAGGCGCCGGTGGCGGTGTCGGAGGACGCCCTGGCCCTTATGACA
TACGTGATCGTGGTGCCAACCGTGGTGGCAATGATTTCGGCGGAGGGCGCAATGATTGGGGCAACAATGG
CAACTTTGGCGTTGGTGCCAACAACATGCTGGGCTTCAACAATCTGCCAAGCCTGATGAACTCGGGCAAC
TTTGGAAACAACCAAGGTGGAAATAATGGAAATTTTGGAAATAACTCTGGACCCAGCAATTTCGGCAACT
TTGGTGGCGGCAACAACGGTGGAAATTCCGGCAACTTTGGAAACGACAGTGGTAACAGCGGAAACTTTGG
AAACTTCGGCAATAATGGAGGCGGAAACTTCGGCGGCAACAACAACGGCGGCGGTGGTTTCAACAGTGGC
AACAACTTCAATTCTCCAGGTGGCGTTAATAATTTCGGCAACAATGGCGGCTCCAATTTTGGCGGCAATG
GTGGAGGAGGTTTCAATAACGGCGGAAACTTCGTATCCTCGAGTGGTGTTGGCAACTTTGGCCCGATCGG
CGGCGGTCGCAACAATAACAACGGAAATTTCGGAAACTCTGGATTCGGTAACTTTGGAGGAAACAACAAT
GTCGGCTCGAACTTCGGAGGAGGCAACAACGGCGGTGGCGGCGGATTCAACAATGGCTCGAACTTCGGCG
GCGGCAACTCAATGGGCGGTGGTGGCAATTTCGGTCCCATCGGCGGCGGTCGGGGCAACGACATCGAGTA
TTATACAATCCACATGCGCGGACTTCCCTACACTTCATTTGAAAACGACGTTTTTAAGTTCTTCGAACCA
ATCCGACCAGCTAACGTGCGGATAAACTACAACAAGAAGGGTCTGCACAGTGGCACTGCGGATGCCTACT
TCGACACCTACGAGGATTCCCAGGTGGCCATGAAGCGCCACAGAGAGCAGATGGGTTCGCGATACATTGA
GCTGTTCTACGACGGAAAGACGCGTGGACTCAATGGTGGGGAACACGGCGGTGGTAACGGTGGCGGCGGA
ATGGGAAACAATGGCGGCGGAAACTTTTCGCGGCGCATCTAAGGGCCCGCGGTTCGAAGGTAAGCCTATC
CCTAACCCTCTCCTCGGTCTCGATTCTACGCGTACCGGTCATCATCACCATCACCATTGAGTTTAAACCC
GCTGATCAGCCTCGACTGTGCCTTCTAAGGCCTGAGCTCGCTGATCAGCCTCGATCGAGGATCCAGACAT
GATAAGATACATTGATGAGTTTGGACAAACCACAACTAGAATGCAGTGAAAAAAATGCTTTATTTGTGAA
ATTTGTGATGCTATTGCTTTATTTGTAACCATTATAAGCTGCAATAAACAAGTTAACAACAACAATTGCA
TTCATTTTATGTTTCAGGTTCAGGGGGAGGTGTGGGAGGTTTTTTAAAGCAAGTAAAACCTCTACAAATG
TGGTATGGCTGATTATGATCAGTCGACCGATGCCCTTGAGAGCCTTCAACCCAGTCAGCTCCTTCCGGTG
GGCGCGGGGCATGACTATCGTCGCCGCACTTATGACTGTCTTCTTTATCATGCAACTCGTAGGACAGGTG
CCGGCAGCGCTCTGGGTCATTTTCGGCGAGGACCGCTTTCGCTGGAGCGCGACGATGATCGGCCTGTCGC
TTGCGGTATTCGGAATCTTGCACGCCCTCGCTCAAGCCTTCGTCACTGGTCCCGCCACCAAACGTTTCGG
CGAGAAGCAGGCCATTATCGCCGGCATGGCGGCCGACGCGCTGGGCTACGTCTTGCTGGCGTTCGCGACG
CGAGGCTGGATGGCCTTCCCCATTATGATTCTTCTCGCTTCCGGCGGCATCGGGATGCCCGCGTTGCAGG
CCATGCTGTCCAGGCAGGTAGATGACGACCATCAGGGACAGCTTCAAGGATCGCTCGCGGCTCTTACCAG
CCAGCAAAAGGCCAGGAACCGTAAAAAGGCCGCGTTGCTGGCGTTTTTCCATAGGCTCCGCCCCCCTGAC
GAGCATCACAAAAATCGACGCTCAAGTCAGAGGTGGCGAAACCCGACAGGACTATAAAGATACCAGGCGT
TTCCCCCTGGAAGCTCCCTCGTGCGCTCTCCTGTTCCGACCCTGCCGCTTACCGGATACCTGTCCGCCTT
TCTCCCTTCGGGAAGCGTGGCGCTTTCTCAATGCTCACGCTGTAGGTATCTCAGTTCGGTGTAGGTCGTT
CGCTCCAAGCTGGGCTGTGTGCACGAACCCCCCGTTCAGCCCGACCGCTGCGCCTTATCCGGTAACTATC
GTCTTGAGTCCAACCCGGTAAGACACGACTTATCGCCACTGGCAGCAGCCACTGGTAACAGGATTAGCAG
AGCGAGGTATGTAGGCGGTGCTACAGAGTTCTTGAAGTGGTGGCCTAACTACGGCTACACTAGAAGGACA
GTATTTGGTATCTGCGCTCTGCTGAAGCCAGTTACCTTCGGAAAAAGAGTTGGTAGCTCTTGATCCGGCA
AACAAACCACCGCTGGTAGCGGTGGTTTTTTTGTTTGCAAGCAGCAGATTACGCGCAGAAAAAAAGGATC
TCAAGAAGATCCTTTGATCTTTTCTACGGGGTCTGACGCTCAGTGGAACGAAAACTCACGTTAAGGGATT
TTGGTCATGAGATTATCAAAAAGGATCTTCACCTAGATCCTTTTAAATTAAAAATGAAGTTTTAAATCAA
TCTAAAGTATATATGAGTAAACTTGGTCTGACAGTTACCAATGCTTAATCAGTGAGGCACCTATCTCAGC
GATCTGTCTATTTCGTTCATCCATAGTTGCCTGACTCCCCGTCGTGTAGATAACTACGATACGGGAGGGC
TTACCATCTGGCCCCAGTGCTGCAATGATACCGCGAGACCCACGCTCACCGGCTCCAGATTTATCAGCAA
TAAACCAGCCAGCCGGAAGGGCCGAGCGCAGAAGTGGTCCTGCAACTTTATCCGCCTCCATCCAGTCTAT
TAATTGTTGCCGGGAAGCTAGAGTAAGTAGTTCGCCAGTTAATAGTTTGCGCAACGTTGTTGCCATTGCT
GCAGGCATCGTGGTGTCACGCTCGTCGTTTGGTATGGCTTCATTCAGCTCCGGTTCCCAACGATCAAGGC
GAGTTACATGATCCCCCATGTTGTGCAAAAAAGCGGTTAGCTCCTTCGGTCCTCCGATCGTTGTCAGAAG
TAAGTTGGCCGCAGTGTTATCACTCATGGTTATGGCAGCACTGCATAATTCTCTTACTGTCATGCCATCC
GTAAGATGCTTTTCTGTGACTGGTGAGTACTCAACCAAGTCATTCTGAGAATAGTGTATGCGGCGACCGA
GTTGCTCTTGCCCGGCGTCAACACGGGATAATACCGCGCCACATAGCAGAACTTTAAAAGTGCTCATCAT
TGGAAAACGTTCTTCGGGGCGAAAACTCTCAAGGATCTTACCGCTGTTGAGATCCAGTTCGATGTAACCC
ACTCGTGCACCCAACTGATCTTCAGCATCTTTTACTTTCACCAGCGTTTCTGGGTGAGCAAAAACAGGAA
GGCAAAATGCCGCAAAAAAGGGAATAAGGGCGACACGGAAATGTTGAATACTCATACTCTTCCTTTTTCA
ATATTATTGAAGCATTTATCAGGGTTATTGTCTCATGAGCGGATACATATTTGAATGTATTTAGAAAAAT
AAACAAATAGGGGTTCCGCGCACATTTCCCCGAAAAGTGCCACCTGACGTCTAAGAAACCATTATTATCA
TGACATTAACCTATAAAAATAGGCGTATCACGAGGCCCTTTCGT
Features (pLannotate 1.2.2; 10 found; start..end, strand, type, name):
     56..2568    +  promoter       Ac5 promoter: Drosophila melanogaster actin 5C promoter
   2588..2653    +  CDS            N (fragment): REGN_LAMBD - Experimental evidence at protein level: Swiss-Prot protein existence level 1. Plays a role as a transcriptional antitermination factor that allows the virus to initiate its lytic phase. Activates expression of the delayed viral early genes by modifying host RNA polymerase (RNAP) into a form that is resistant to termination signals. This antitermination function requires the host NusA protein which serves to stabilize the interaction between antitermination protein N and host RNA polymerase. From Escherichia phage lambda (Bacteriophage lambda).
   2678..2704    +  CDS            3xHA (fragment): three tandem HA epitope tags
   4539..4580    +  CDS            V5 tag: epitope tag from simian virus 5
   4680..4814    -  polyA_signal   SV40 poly(A) signal: SV40 polyadenylation signal
   4837..4921    -  CDS            large T antigen (fragment): large T antigen from SV40 (simian virus 40)
   4922..5392    +  CDS            TcR (fragment): tetracycline efflux protein; tet; confers resistance to tetracycline
   5436..6024    -  rep_origin     ori: high-copy-number ColE1/pMB1/pBR322/pUC origin of replication
   6195..7055    -  CDS            AmpR: β-lactamase; bla; confers resistance to ampicillin, carbenicillin, and related antibiotics
   7056..7160    -  promoter       AmpR promoter: bla
