[The description below was written by a language model from this plasmid's Addgene catalogue record and pLannotate feature annotations shown in this document.]
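Description:
pAc5.1B-lambdaN-HA-DmGlorund_X is an insect-cell expression plasmid of about 7.3 kb that produces the Drosophila melanogaster protein Glorund (gene glo, CG6946) fused at its N-terminus to a lambdaN peptide and an HA epitope. The catalogue lists the backbone as unknown, although the name and the annotated parts point to a pAc5.1-type vector. Expression is driven by the constitutive D. melanogaster actin 5C (Ac5) promoter and terminated by an SV40 polyadenylation signal. In bacteria the plasmid replicates from a ColE1/pUC-type origin and is selected with ampicillin through the bla gene and its own promoter. The record lists it as low copy even though the origin is annotated as a high-copy type. Short fragments annotated as tetracycline resistance and SV40 large T antigen appear to be non-functional backbone remnants. No marker for selection in insect cells is annotated.

Immediately downstream of the promoter, the feature table shows a short fragment of bacteriophage lambda N protein followed by an HA tag (detected as a partial match to a 3xHA element). The Glorund open reading frame, which the depositor states was taken from transcript variant A, is not annotated itself but presumably occupies the gap between the HA tag and a vector-encoded V5 tag. The record does not say whether that V5 tag is translated in frame or lies behind a stop codon. The lambdaN peptide binds BoxB RNA hairpins, so fusions of this kind are generally used in tethering assays, where the protein is recruited to a BoxB-containing reporter mRNA to test its effect on translation or mRNA stability, with HA allowing detection. The record itself states only insect expression as the purpose. The depositor also notes that the supplied sequence may be theoretical rather than fully verified.
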