Addgene plasmid #147915: pAc5.1B-lambdaN-HA-DmGlorund_X
Purpose: Insect Expression of DmGlorund
Depositing lab: Elisa Izaurralde. Depositing organization: Max Planck Institute for Developmental Biology.
Backbone
  Vector backbone: Unknown
  Vector type: Insect Expression
Growth in bacteria
  Bacterial resistance: Ampicillin, 100 μg/mL
  Growth temperature: 37°C
  Growth strain: DH5alpha
  Copy number: Low Copy
Gene/Insert
  Gene/Insert name: DmGlorund
  Species: D. melanogaster (fly)
  Entrez Gene: glo (a.k.a. Dmel_CG6946, 110/46, CG6946, Dmel\CG6946, Glo, anon-WO0118547.328, cg6946, l(3)S011046, l(3)S11046, p67, p67-K)
  Cloning method: Unknown
Terms and licenses: Academic/Nonprofit Terms; Industry Terms: Not Available to Industry
Depositor comments: ORF extracted from variant A NCBI:NM_141863.3. Plasmids from this collection were made available to the research community and donated after the lab closed. Please note that the sequence provided by the depositing laboratory may be theoretical/predicted or based on Sanger sequencing results. There may be discrepancies between sequencing results obtained by Addgene and the depositor sequence. If an Addgene verified sequence is not available, please contact before placing your order to request that our lab fully sequence the plasmid.
How to cite: pAc5.1B-lambdaN-HA-DmGlorund_X was a gift from Elisa Izaurralde (Addgene plasmid # 147915 ; http://n2t.net/addgene:147915 ; RRID:Addgene_147915)
